>Addgene plasmid #70266 | pMXs-C9orf114-gfp | depositor partial sequence | sequence record 126518 | RTVfor
CTCTAGACTGCCGGATCTAGCTAGTTAATTAAGCCACCATGGCGGAGCGCGGCAGGAAGCGGCCGTGCGG
CCCGGGTGAACACGGCCAAAGGATTGAGTGGCGAAAATGGAAGCAACAGAAGAAAGAGGAGAAAAAAAAA
TGGAAGGATCTCAAGCTGATGAAAAAACTGGAGCGGCAGCGGGCACAGGAGGAACAGGCAAAGCGCCTGG
AAGAGGAGGAGGCAGCGGCAGAGAAGGAGGACCGCGGGCGGCCCTACACACTGAGCGTAGCCCTGCCGGG
CTCCATCCTGGACAATGCTCAGTCGCCGGAGCTTCGCACCTACTTGGCCGGTCAGATTGCCAGAGCCTGT
GCCATCTTCTGTGTGGATGAGATCGTGGTGTTTGATGAGGAGGGCCAGGATGCCAAGACTGTGGAGGGGG
AATTCACAGGAGTTGGGAAGAAGGGGCAGGCGTGCGTACAGCTGGCCCGGATCCTGCAGTACCTGGAGTG
TCCACAGTACCTGAGGAAGGCGTTCTTCCCCAAGCACCAGGATCTACAGTTTGCAGGGCTCCTGAACCCC
CTGGACAGCCCCCACCACATGCGTCAGGATGAGGAATCCGAGTTCCGAGAGGGCATCGTGGTGGATCGGC
CCACCCGGCCAGGCCACGGCTCCTTTGTCAACTGTGGCATGAAAAAGGAGGTGAAGATTGACAAGAACCT
GGAGCCCGGGCTTCGGGTGACTGTGCGACTGAACCAGCAGCAGCACCCAGACTGCAAGACCTACCATGGC
AAAGTGGTATCATCGCAGGACCCTCGCACC
