>Addgene plasmid #70266 | pMXs-C9orf114-gfp | addgene partial sequence | sequence record 128306 | EGFP-N 5'-CGTCGCCGTCCAGCTCGACCAG-3'
GCTCCTCGCCCTTGCTCACCATGCCTGCACCGCCTCCACCGCCTCCTGCGGTGTGCCGGGCACCCGCCTG
GATGAGGCCAGGCTGCAGGGCGGCCAGGGAGATGAGGATGGCTTCCTCCGTGCGGATGGTACGGCTACCC
TGGCCAGGACAGGTATTGACGTACAGGTCAAAGAGGACACTGGGTTCAGCCACCTCCAGGTTGGGGTCAG
CATCCGCTCCAGCTTCCAGACCCTGGAGGCCCCCGAACACCACAAGAGCATGCCTGAAGTTGGGAAGCTG
GGCAGAGGCCACATCTGAGCCGCGCTCTGACGTCCCGATGGTCAGGTCATACCCATCTTGGAAGGGGGCC
TCAGCAAACACAGCACTGAGGCAGGAAGCCAGTCGGACGGTGTAGCCCCAGTAGAGACCAGCTTTGGTGC
GAGGGTCCTGCGATGATACCACTTTGCCATGGTAGGTCTTGCAGTCTGGGTGCTGCTGCTGGTTCAGTCG
CACAGTCACCCGAAGCCCGGGCTCCAGGTTCTTGTCAATCTTCACCTCCTTTTTCATGCCACAGTTGACA
AAGGAGCCGTGGCCTGGCCGGGTGGGCCGATCCACCACGATGCCCTCTCGGAACTCGGATTCCTCATCCT
GACGCATGTGGTGGGGGCTGTCCAGGGGGTTCAGGAGCCCTGCAAACTGTAGATCCTGGTGCTTGGGGAA
GAACGCCTTCCTCAGGTACTGTGGACACTCCAGGTACTGCAGGATCCGGGCCAGCTGTACGCACGCCTGC
CCCTTCTTCCCAACTCCTGTGAATTCCCCCTCCACAGTCTTGGCATCCTGGCCCTCCTCATCAAACACCA
CGATCTCATCCACACAGAAGATGGCACAGGCTCTGGCAATCTGACCGGCCAAGTAGGTGCGAAGCTCCGG
CGACTGAGCATTGTCCAGGATGGAGCCCGGCAGGGCTACGCTCAGTGTGTAGGGCCGCCCGCGGTCCTCC
TTCTCTGCCGCTGCCTCCTCCTCTTCCAGGCGCTTTGCCTGTTCCTCCTGTGCCCGCTGCCGCTCCAGTT
TTTTCATCAGCTTGAGATCCTTCCATTTTTTTTT
