>Addgene plasmid #70266 | pMXs-C9orf114-gfp | addgene partial sequence | sequence record 129234 | pMX-S1811 5'-GACGGCATCGCAGCTTGGATACAC-3'
AGGCTGCCGACCCCGGGGGTGGACCATCCTCTAGACTGCCGGATCTAGCTAGTTAATTAAGCCACCATGG
CGGAGCGCGGCAGGAAGCGGCCGTGCGGCCCGGGTGAACACGGCCAAAGGATTGAGTGGCGAAAATGGAA
GCAACAGAAGAAAGAGGAGAAAAAAAAATGGAAGGATCTCAAGCTGATGAAAAAACTGGAGCGGCAGCGG
GCACAGGAGGAACAGGCAAAGCGCCTGGAAGAGGAGGAGGCAGCGGCAGAGAAGGAGGACCGCGGGCGGC
CCTACACACTGAGCGTAGCCCTGCCGGGCTCCATCCTGGACAATGCTCAGTCGCCGGAGCTTCGCACCTA
CTTGGCCGGTCAGATTGCCAGAGCCTGTGCCATCTTCTGTGTGGATGAGATCGTGGTGTTTGATGAGGAG
GGCCAGGATGCCAAGACTGTGGAGGGGGAATTCACAGGAGTTGGGAAGAAGGGGCAGGCGTGCGTACAGC
TGGCCCGGATCCTGCAGTACCTGGAGTGTCCACAGTACCTGAGGAAGGCGTTCTTCCCCAAGCACCAGGA
TCTACAGTTTGCAGGGCTCCTGAACCCCCTGGACAGCCCCCACCACATGCGTCAGGATGAGGAATCCGAG
TTCCGAGAGGGCATCGTGGTGGATCGGCCCACCCGGCCAGGCCACGGCTCCTTTGTCAACTGTGGCATGA
AAAAGGAGGTGAAGATTGACAAGAACCTGGAGCCCGGGCTTCGGGTGACTGTGCGACTGAACCAGCAGCA
GCACCCAGACTGCAAGACCTACCATGGCAAAGTGGTATCATCGCAGGACCCTCGCACCAAAGCTGGTCTC
TACTGGGGCTACACCGTCCGACTGGCTTCCTGCCTCAGTGCTGTGTTTGCTGAGGCCCCCTTCCAAGATG
GGTATGACCTGACCATCGGGACGTCAGAGCGCGGCTCAGATGTGGCCTCTGCCCAGCTTCCCAACTTCAG
GCATGCTCTTGTGGTGTTCGGGGGCCTCCAGGGTCTGGAAGCTGGACCGGATGCTGACCCCAACCTGGAG
TGGCTGAACCAGTGTCTCTTTGACTGTAGTCATACCTGTCTGGCAGGTAGCGTACCATCGCACGGAGGAA
GCATC
