[The description below was written by a language model from this plasmid's Addgene catalogue record.]
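Description:
pMXs-C9orf114-gfp is a retroviral mammalian expression plasmid built on the pMXs backbone, a Moloney murine leukemia virus-derived vector family in which the cargo sits between viral long terminal repeats alongside a packaging signal. In vectors of this type, the transcript is packaged into retroviral particles in a suitable packaging cell line, and the provirus then integrates stably into the genome of dividing target cells. Expression is generally driven from the 5' LTR, although this record does not explicitly state the promoter and includes no feature table to confirm the individual elements. In bacteria the plasmid is maintained under ampicillin selection. The recommended recombination-deficient host strain reflects the tendency of repeated LTR sequences to rearrange. The copy number is listed as unknown. Transduced mammalian cells can be selected with blasticidin.

The insert is C9orf114, the gene now catalogued as SPOUT1 and also known as CENP-32 or HSPC109. It carries GFP fused to its C terminus, so the fluorescent signal reports the encoded protein itself rather than coming from a separate reporter cassette. The species of the insert is not given as a field, though the associated work concerns the human genome. That work identified and characterized essential genes, and a GFP fusion of a poorly characterized open reading frame like this one is suited to stable expression in cultured cells for visualizing subcellular localization and monitoring expression. It could also be used for follow-up studies of a candidate essential gene. The record itself states only that the plasmid expresses C9orf114 in mammalian cells with a GFP reporter.
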