Addgene plasmid #70266: pMXs-C9orf114-gfp
Purpose: Expresses C9orf114 in mammalian cells with GFP reporter.
Depositing lab: David Sabatini. Depositing organization: Whitehead Institute for Biomedical Research. Publication: Identification and characterization of essential genes in the human genome. Wang T, Birsoy K, Hughes NW, Krupczak KM, Post Y, Wei JJ, Lander ES, Sabatini DM. Science. 2015 Oct 15. pii: aac7041. 10.1126/science.aac7041 PubMed 26472758.
Backbone
  Vector backbone: pMXs
  Vector type: Mammalian Expression, Retroviral
  Selectable markers: Blasticidin
Growth in bacteria
  Bacterial resistance: Ampicillin, 100 μg/mL
  Growth temperature: 37°C
  Growth strain: NEB Stable
  Copy number: Unknown
Gene/Insert
  Gene/Insert name: C9orf114
  Entrez Gene: SPOUT1 (a.k.a. C9orf114, CENP-32, HSPC109)
  Tag / fusion protein: GFP (C terminal on insert)
Terms and licenses: Academic/Nonprofit Terms; Industry Terms: Not Available to Industry
How to cite: pMXs-C9orf114-gfp was a gift from David Sabatini (Addgene plasmid # 70266 ; http://n2t.net/addgene:70266 ; RRID:Addgene_70266)
